Addgene plasmid #180384: W118-1_hRSK3(RPS6KA2)
Purpose: lentiviral transduction of human RSK3 (RPS6KA2) gene
Depositing lab: Huda Zoghbi. Depositing organization: Baylor College of Medicine. Publication: Dual targeting of brain region-specific kinases potentiates neurological rescue in Spinocerebellar ataxia type 1. Lee WS, Lavery L, Rousseaux MWC, Rutledge EB, Jang Y, Wan YW, Wu SR, Kim W, Al-Ramahi I, Rath S, Adamski CJ, Bondar VV, Tewari A, Soleimani S, Mota S, Yalamanchili HK, Orr HT, Liu Z, Botas J, Zoghbi HY. EMBO J. 2021 Apr 1;40(7):e106106. doi: 10.15252/embj.2020106106. Epub 2021 Mar 11. PubMed 33709453.
Backbone
  Vector backbone: W118-1
  Backbone size w/o insert (bp): 8015
  Vector type: Mammalian Expression, Lentiviral
  Selectable markers: Puromycin
Growth in bacteria
  Bacterial resistance: Ampicillin, 100 μg/mL
  Growth temperature: 37°C
  Growth strain: NEB Stable
  Copy number: Low Copy
Gene/Insert
  Gene/Insert name: RPS6KA2
  Species: H. sapiens (human)
  Insert size (bp): 2202
  Entrez Gene: RPS6KA2 (a.k.a. HU-2, MAPKAPK1C, RSK, RSK3, S6K-alpha, S6K-alpha2, p90-RSK3, p90RSK2, pp90RSK3)
  Promoter: CMV
  Cloning method: Gateway Cloning
  Sequencing primers: 5′ CMV forward; 3′ CATAGCGTAAAAGGAGCAACA
Terms and licenses: Academic/Nonprofit Terms; Industry Terms: Not Available to Industry
How to cite: W118-1_hRSK3(RPS6KA2) was a gift from Huda Zoghbi (Addgene plasmid # 180384 ; http://n2t.net/addgene:180384 ; RRID:Addgene_180384)
