[The description below was written by a language model from this plasmid's Addgene catalogue record and pLannotate feature annotations shown in this document.]
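Description:
W118-1_hRSK3(RPS6KA2) is a lentiviral mammalian expression plasmid built on the W118-1 backbone for delivering the human RPS6KA2 gene, which encodes the p90 ribosomal S6 kinase RSK3, a serine/threonine kinase acting downstream of ERK signalling. The roughly 2.2 kb open reading frame was introduced by Gateway cloning and sits between attB1 and attB2 recombination sites, directly downstream of the human CMV immediate-early enhancer and promoter. No epitope tag or fluorescent reporter is annotated on the insert. A WPRE follows the coding sequence to improve transcript stability and expression. A separate mouse PGK promoter then drives puromycin N-acetyltransferase, so transduced cells can be selected with puromycin independently of the CMV cassette.

The viral framework has the hallmarks of a third-generation HIV-1 transfer vector. An RSV promoter is fused to a truncated 5' LTR, giving Tat-independent production of the genomic RNA. This is followed by the Ψ packaging signal with a partial gag sequence, the Rev response element for Rev-dependent nuclear export, and the cPPT/CTS, which aids nuclear import of the proviral DNA. A second truncated LTR downstream of the puromycin cassette closes the transfer unit, followed by an SV40 polyadenylation signal and SV40 origin. Packaging and envelope functions are not encoded and must be supplied in trans.

In bacteria the plasmid is selected with ampicillin. It carries a ColE1/pUC-type origin plus an f1 origin, although the catalogue lists it as low copy and names a recombination-tolerant strain, which suits repeat-containing lentiviral plasmids. The sequenced record is about 10.2 kb. The stated purpose is lentiviral transduction of human RSK3, and the associated publication concerns kinases in spinocerebellar ataxia type 1.
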