Features (pLannotate 1.2.2; 30 found; start..end, strand, type, name):
    305..397     +  CDS            lacI (fragment): lac repressor; lacI; The lac repressor binds to the lac operator to inhibit transcription in E. coli. This inhibition can be relieved by adding lactose or isopropyl-β-D-thiogalactopyranoside (IPTG).
    410..431     +  protein_bind   CAP binding site: CAP binding activates transcription in the presence of cAMP. E. coli catabolite activator protein
    446..476     +  promoter       lac promoter: promoter for the E. coli lac operon
    484..500     +  protein_bind   lac operator: The lac repressor binds to the lac operator to inhibit transcription in E. coli. This inhibition can be relieved by adding lactose or isopropyl-β-D-thiogalactopyranoside (IPTG). lac repressor encoded by lacI
    545..563     +  promoter       T3 promoter: promoter for bacteriophage T3 RNA polymerase
    591..817     +  promoter       RSV promoter: Rous sarcoma virus enhancer/promoter
    818..998     +  LTR            5' LTR (truncated): truncated 5' long terminal repeat (LTR) from HIV-1
   1045..1170    +  misc_feature   HIV-1 Ψ: packaging signal of human immunodeficiency virus type 1
   1154..1517    +  CDS            HIV-1 gag (fragment): gag protein from human immunodeficiency virus 1; gag
   1663..1896    +  misc_feature   RRE: The Rev response element (RRE) of HIV-1 allows for Rev-dependent mRNA export from the nucleus to the cytoplasm.
   2273..2373    +  CDS            Rev (fragment): human immunodeficiency virus 1 (HIV-1) Rev protein; rev; enhances nuclear export of unspliced and incompletely spliced viral mRNAs
   2392..2508    +  misc_feature   cPPT/CTS: central polypurine tract and central termination sequence of HIV-1
   2531..2834    +  enhancer       CMV enhancer: human cytomegalovirus immediate early enhancer
   2835..3038    +  promoter       CMV promoter: human cytomegalovirus (CMV) immediate early promoter
   3144..3164    +  protein_bind   attB1: mutant version of attB; core recombination site for the Gateway® BP reaction BP Clonase™
   3170..5368    +  CDS            RPS6KA2: KS6A2_HUMAN - Also known as MAPKAPK1C, RSK3. Experimental evidence at protein level: Swiss-Prot protein existence level 1. Serine/threonine-protein kinase that acts downstream of ERK (MAPK1/ERK2 and MAPK3/ERK1) signaling and mediates mitogenic and stress-induced activation of transcription factors, regulates translation, and mediates cellular proliferation, survival, and differentiation. May function as tumor suppressor in epithelial ovarian cancer cells. From Homo sapiens (Human).
   5373..5397    -  protein_bind   attB2: mutant version of attB; recombination site for the Gateway® BP reaction BP Clonase™
   5428..6016    +  misc_feature   WPRE: woodchuck hepatitis virus posttranscriptional regulatory element
   6030..6529    +  promoter       PGK promoter: mouse phosphoglycerate kinase 1 promoter
   6550..7149    +  CDS            PuroR: puromycin N-acetyltransferase; pac from Streptomyces alboniger; confers resistance to puromycin
   7217..7354    +  CDS            nef (fragment): NEF_HV1LA - Experimental evidence at protein level: Swiss-Prot protein existence level 1. Extracellular Nef protein targets CD4(+) T-lymphocytes for apoptosis by interacting with CXCR4 surface receptors. From Human immunodeficiency virus type 1 group M subtype B (isolate Lai) (HIV-1).
   7340..7520    +  LTR            5' LTR (truncated): truncated 5' long terminal repeat (LTR) from HIV-1
   7592..7713    +  polyA_signal   SV40 poly(A) signal: SV40 polyadenylation signal
   7753..7888    +  rep_origin     SV40 ori: SV40 origin of replication
   7909..7927    -  promoter       T7 promoter: promoter for bacteriophage T7 RNA polymerase
   7935..8090    +  CDS            lacZα (fragment): LacZα fragment of β-galactosidase; lacZ fragment
   8095..8523    +  rep_origin     f1 ori (sequence partly withheld): f1 bacteriophage origin of replication; arrow indicates direction of (+) strand synthesis
   8576..8680    +  promoter       AmpR promoter: bla
   8681..9541    +  CDS            AmpR: β-lactamase; bla; confers resistance to ampicillin, carbenicillin, and related antibiotics
   9712..122     +  rep_origin     ori (across the origin): high-copy-number ColE1/pMB1/pBR322/pUC origin of replication
>Addgene plasmid #180384 | W118-1_hRSK3(RPS6KA2) | addgene full sequence | sequence record 354098 | Addgene NGS Result
AGCGCACGAGGGAGCTTCCAGGGGGAAACGCCTGGTATCTTTATAGTCCTGTCGGGTTTCGCCACCTCTG
ACTTGAGCGTCGATTTTTGTGATGCTCGTCAGGGGGGCGGAGCCTATGGAAAAACGCCAGCAACGCGGCC
TTTTTACGGTTCCTGGCCTTTTGCTGGCCTTTTGCTCACATGTTCTTTCCTGCGTTATCCCCTGATTCTG
TGGATAACCGTATTACCGCCTTTGAGTGAGCTGATACCGCTCGCCGCAGCCGAACGACCGAGCGCAGCGA
GTCAGTGAGCGAGGAAGCGGAAGAGCGCCCAATACGCAAACCGCCTCTCCCCGCGCGTTGGCCGATTCAT
TAATGCAGCTGGCACGACAGGTTTCCCGACTGGAAAGCGGGCAGTGAGCGCAACGCAATTAATGTGAGTT
AGCTCACTCATTAGGCACCCCAGGCTTTACACTTTATGCTTCCGGCTCGTATGTTGTGTGGAATTGTGAG
CGGATAACAATTTCACACAGGAAACAGCTATGACCATGATTACGCCAAGCGCGCAATTAACCCTCACTAA
AGGGAACAAAAGCTGGAGCTGCAAGCTTAATGTAGTCTTATGCAATACTCTTGTAGTCTTGCAACATGGT
AACGATGAGTTAGCAACATGCCTTACAAGGAGAGAAAAAGCACCGTGCATGCCGATTGGTGGAAGTAAGG
TGGTACGATCGTGCCTTATTAGGAAGGCAACAGACGGGTCTGACATGGATTGGACGAACCACTGAATTGC
CGCATTGCAGAGATATTGTATTTAAGTGCCTAGCTCGATACATAAACGGGTCTCTCTGGTTAGACCAGAT
CTGAGCCTGGGAGCTCTCTGGCTAACTAGGGAACCCACTGCTTAAGCCTCAATAAAGCTTGCCTTGAGTG
CTTCAAGTAGTGTGTGCCCGTCTGTTGTGTGACTCTGGTAACTAGAGATCCCTCAGACCCTTTTAGTCAG
TGTGGAAAATCTCTAGCAGTGGCGCCCGAACAGGGACTTGAAAGCGAAAGGGAAACCAGAGGAGCTCTCT
CGACGCAGGACTCGGCTTGCTGAAGCGCGCACGGCAAGAGGCGAGGGGCGGCGACTGGTGAGTACGCCAA
AAATTTTGACTAGCGGAGGCTAGAAGGAGAGAGATGGGTGCGAGAGCGTCAGTATTAAGCGGGGGAGAAT
TAGATCGCGATGGGAAAAAATTCGGTTAAGGCCAGGGGGAAAGAAAAAATATAAATTAAAACATATAGTA
TGGGCAAGCAGGGAGCTAGAACGATTCGCAGTTAATCCTGGCCTGTTAGAAACATCAGAAGGCTGTAGAC
AAATACTGGGACAGCTACAACCATCCCTTCAGACAGGATCAGAAGAACTTAGATCATTATATAATACAGT
AGCAACCCTCTATTGTGTGCATCAAAGGATAGAGATAAAAGACACCAAGGAAGCTTTAGACAAGATAGAG
GAAGAGCAAAACAAAAGTAAGACCACCGCACAGCAAGCGGCCGCTGATCTTCAGACCTGGAGGAGGAGAT
ATGAGGGACAATTGGAGAAGTGAATTATATAAATATAAAGTAGTAAAAATTGAACCATTAGGAGTAGCAC
CCACCAAGGCAAAGAGAAGAGTGGTGCAGAGAGAAAAAAGAGCAGTGGGAATAGGAGCTTTGTTCCTTGG
GTTCTTGGGAGCAGCAGGAAGCACTATGGGCGCAGCGTCAATGACGCTGACGGTACAGGCCAGACAATTA
TTGTCTGGTATAGTGCAGCAGCAGAACAATTTGCTGAGGGCTATTGAGGCGCAACAGCATCTGTTGCAAC
TCACAGTCTGGGGCATCAAGCAGCTCCAGGCAAGAATCCTGGCTGTGGAAAGATACCTAAAGGATCAACA
GCTCCTGGGGATTTGGGGTTGCTCTGGAAAACTCATTTGCACCACTGCTGTGCCTTGGAATGCTAGTTGG
AGTAATAAATCTCTGGAACAGATTTGGAATCACACGACCTGGATGGAGTGGGACAGAGAAATTAACAATT
ACACAAGCTTAATACACTCCTTAATTGAAGAATCGCAAAACCAGCAAGAAAAGAATGAACAAGAATTATT
GGAATTAGATAAATGGGCAAGTTTGTGGAATTGGTTTAACATAACAAATTGGCTGTGGTATATAAAATTA
TTCATAATGATAGTAGGAGGCTTGGTAGGTTTAAGAATAGTTTTTGCTGTACTTTCTATAGTGAATAGAG
TTAGGCAGGGATATTCACCATTATCGTTTCAGACCCACCTCCCAACCCCGAGGGGACCCGACAGGCCCGA
AGGAATAGAAGAAGAAGGTGGAGAGAGAGACAGAGACAGATCCATTCGATTAGTGAACGGATCTCGACGG
TATCGGTTAACTTTTAAAAGAAAAGGGGGGATTGGGGGGTACAGTGCAGGGGAAAGAATAGTAGACATAA
TAGCAACAGACATACAAACTAAAGAATTACAAAAACAAATTACAAAATTCAAAATTTTATCGATAAGCTT
GGGAGTTCCGCGTTACATAACTTACGGTAAATGGCCCGCCTGGCTGACCGCCCAACGACCCCCGCCCATT
GACGTCAATAATGACGTATGTTCCCATAGTAACGCCAATAGGGACTTTCCATTGACGTCAATGGGTGGAG
TATTTACGGTAAACTGCCCACTTGGCAGTACATCAAGTGTATCATATGCCAAGTACGCCCCCTATTGACG
TCAATGACGGTAAATGGCCCGCCTGGCATTATGCCCAGTACATGACCTTATGGGACTTTCCTACTTGGCA
GTACATCTACGTATTAGTCATCGCTATTACCATGGTGATGCGGTTTTGGCAGTACATCAATGGGCGTGGA
TAGCGGTTTGACTCACGGGGATTTCCAAGTCTCCACCCCATTGACGTCAATGGGAGTTTGTTTTGGCACC
AAAATCAACGGGACTTTCCAAAATGTCGTAACAACTCCGCCCCATTGACGCAAATGGGCGGTAGGCGTGT
ACGGTGGGAGGTCTATATAAGCAGAGCTCGTTTAGTGAACCGTCAGATCGCCTGGAGACGCCATCCACGC
TGTTTTGACCTCCATAGAAGACACCGACTCTAGTCCAGTGTGGTGGAATTCTGCAGATATCAACAAGTTT
GTACAAAAAAGCAGGCACCATGGACCTGAGCATGAAGAAGTTCGCCGTGCGCAGGTTCTTCTCTGTGTAC
CTGCGCAGGAAGTCGCGCTCCAAGAGCTCCAGCCTGAGCCGGCTCGAGGAAGAAGGTGTCGTGAAGGAGA
TAGACATCAGCCATCATGTGAAGGAGGGCTTTGAGAAGGCAGATCCTTCCCAGTTTGAGCTGCTGAAGGT
TTTAGGACAAGGATCCTATGGAAAGGTGTTCCTGGTGAGGAAGGTGAAGGGGTCCGACGCTGGGCAGCTC
TACGCCATGAAGGTCCTTAAGAAAGCCACCCTAAAAGTTCGGGACCGAGTGAGATCGAAGATGGAGAGAG
ACATCTTGGCAGAAGTGAATCACCCCTTCATTGTGAAGCTTCATTATGCCTTTCAGACGGAAGGAAAGCT
CTACCTGATCCTGGACTTCCTGCGGGGAGGGGACCTCTTCACCCGGCTCTCCAAAGAGGTCATGTTCACG
GAGGAGGATGTCAAGTTCTACCTGGCTGAGCTGGCCTTGGCTTTAGACCATCTCCACAGCCTGGGGATCA
TCTACAGAGATCTGAAGCCTGAGAACATCCTCCTGGATGAAGAGGGGCACATTAAGATCACAGATTTCGG
CCTGAGTAAGGAGGCCATTGACCACGACAAGAGAGCGTACTCCTTCTGCGGGACGATCGAGTACATGGCG
CCCGAGGTGGTGAACCGGCGAGGACACACGCAGAGTGCCGACTGGTGGTCCTTCGGCGTGCTCATGTTTG
AGATGCTCACGGGGTCCCTGCCGTTCCAGGGGAAGGACAGGAAGGAGACCATGGCTCTCATCCTCAAAGC
CAAGCTGGGGATGCCGCAGTTCCTCAGTGGGGAGGCACAGAGTTTGCTGCGAGCTCTCTTCAAACGGAAC
CCCTGCAACCGGCTGGGTGCTGGCATTGACGGAGTGGAGGAAATTAAGCGCCATCCCTTCTTTGTGACCA
TAGACTGGAACACGCTGTACCGGAAGGAGATCAAGCCACCGTTCAAACCAGCAGTGGGCAGGCCTGAGGA
CACCTTCCACTTTGACCCCGAGTTCACAGCGCGGACGCCCACAGACTCTCCTGGCGTCCCCCCGAGTGCA
AACGCTCATCACCTGTTTAGAGGATTCAGCTTTGTGGCCTCAAGCCTGATCCAGGAGCCCTCACAGCAAG
ATCTGCACAAAGTCCCAGTTCACCCAATCGTGCAGCAGTTACACGGGAACAACATCCACTTCACCGATGG
CTACGAGATCAAGGAGGACATCGGGGTGGGCTCCTACTCAGTGTGCAAGCGATGTGTGCATAAAGCCACA
GACACCGAGTATGCCGTGAAGATCATTGATAAGAGCAAGAGAGACCCCTCGGAAGAGATTGAGATCCTCC
TGCGGTACGGCCAGCACCCGAACATCATCACCCTCAAGGATGTCTATGATGATGGCAAGTTTGTGTACCT
GGTAATGGAGCTGATGCGTGGTGGGGAGCTCCTGGACCGCATCCTCCGGCAGAGATACTTCTCGGAGCGC
GAAGCCAGTGACGTCCTGTGCACCATCACCAAGACCATGGACTACCTCCATTCCCAGGGGGTTGTTCATC
GAGACCTGAAGCCGAGTAACATCCTGTACAGGGATGAGTCGGGGAGCCCAGAATCCATCCGAGTCTGCGA
CTTCGGCTTTGCCAAGCAGCTGCGCGCGGGGAACGGGCTGCTCATGACACCCTGCTACACGGCCAATTTC
GTGGCCCCGGAGGTCCTGAAGCGTCAAGGCTATGATGCGGCGTGTGACATCTGGAGTTTGGGGATCCTGT
TGTACACCATGCTGGCAGGATTTACCCCTTTTGCAAATGGGCCAGACGATACCCCTGAGGAGATTCTGGC
GCGGATCGGCAGTGGGAAGTATGCCCTTTCTGGGGGAAACTGGGACTCGATATCTGACGCAGCTAAAGAC
GTCGTGTCCAAGATGCTCCACGTGGACCCTCATCAGCGCCTGACGGCGATGCAAGTGCTCAAACACCCGT
GGGTGGTCAACAGAGAGTACCTGTCCCCAAACCAGCTCAGCCGACAGGACGTGCACCTGGTGAAGGGCGC
GATGGCCGCCACCTACTTTGCTCTAAACAGAACACCTCAGGCCCCGCGGCTGGAGCCCGTGCTGTCGTCC
AACCTGGCTCAGCGCAGAGGCATGAAGAGACTCACGTCCACGCGGTTGTAGAACCCAGCTTTCTTGTACA
AAGTGGTTGATATCCAGCACAGTGGCGGCCGCTCGACAATCAACCTCTGGATTACAAAATTTGTGAAAGA
TTGACTGGTATTCTTAACTATGTTGCTCCTTTTACGCTATGTGGATACGCTGCTTTAATGCCTTTGTATC
ATGCTATTGCTTCCCGTATGGCTTTCATTTTCTCCTCCTTGTATAAATCCTGGTTGCTGTCTCTTTATGA
GGAGTTGTGGCCCGTTGTCAGGCAACGTGGCGTGGTGTGCACTGTGTTTGCTGACGCAACCCCCACTGGT
TGGGGCATTGCCACCACCTGTCAGCTCCTTTCCGGGACTTTCGCTTTCCCCCTCCCTATTGCCACGGCGG
AACTCATCGCCGCCTGCCTTGCCCGCTGCTGGACAGGGGCTCGGCTGTTGGGCACTGACAATTCCGTGGT
GTTGTCGGGGAAGCTGACGTCCTTTCCATGGCTGCTCGCCTGTGTTGCCACCTGGATTCTGCGCGGGACG
TCCTTCTGCTACGTCCCTTCGGCCCTCAATCCAGCGGACCTTCCTTCCCGCGGCCTGCTGCCGGCTCTGC
GGCCTCTTCCGCGTCTTCGCCTTCGCCCTCAGACGAGTCGGATCTCCCTTTGGGCCGCCTCCCCGCCTGG
AATTCTACCGGGTAGGGGAGGCGCTTTTCCCAAGGCAGTCTGGAGCATGCGCTTTAGCAGCCCCGCTGGG
CACTTGGCGCTACACAAGTGGCCTCTGGCCTCGCACACATTCCACATCCACCGGTAGGCGCCAACCGGCT
CCGTTCTTTGGTGGCCCCTTCGCGCCACCTTCTACTCCTCCCCTAGTCAGGAAGTTCCCCCCCGCCCCGC
AGCTCGCGTCGTGCAGGACGTGACAAATGGAAGTAGCACGTCTCACTAGTCTCGTGCAGATGGACAGCAC
CGCTGAGCAATGGAAGCGGGTAGGCCTTTGGGGCAGCGGCCAATAGCAGCTTTGCTCCTTCGCTTTCTGG
GCTCAGAGGCTGGGAAGGGGTGGGTCCGGGGGCGGGCTCAGGGGCGGGCTCAGGGGCGGGGCGGGCGCCC
GAAGGTCCTCCGGAGGCCCGGCATTCTGCACGCTTCAAAAGCGCACGTCTGCCGCGCTGTTCTCCTCTTC
CTCATCTCCGGGCCTTTCGACCTGCAGCCCAAGCTTACCATGACCGAGTACAAGCCCACGGTGCGCCTCG
CCACCCGCGACGACGTCCCCAGGGCCGTACGCACCCTCGCCGCCGCGTTCGCCGACTACCCCGCCACGCG
CCACACCGTCGATCCGGACCGCCACATCGAGCGGGTCACCGAGCTGCAAGAACTCTTCCTCACGCGCGTC
GGGCTCGACATCGGCAAGGTGTGGGTCGCGGACGACGGCGCCGCGGTGGCGGTCTGGACCACGCCGGAGA
GCGTCGAAGCGGGGGCGGTGTTCGCCGAGATCGGCCCGCGCATGGCCGAGTTGAGCGGTTCCCGGCTGGC
CGCGCAGCAACAGATGGAAGGCCTCCTGGCGCCGCACCGGCCCAAGGAGCCCGCGTGGTTCCTGGCCACC
GTCGGCGTCTCGCCCGACCACCAGGGCAAGGGTCTGGGCAGCGCCGTCGTGCTCCCCGGAGTGGAGGCGG
CCGAGCGCGCCGGGGTGCCCGCCTTCCTGGAGACCTCCGCGCCCCGCAACCTCCCCTTCTACGAGCGGCT
CGGCTTCACCGTCACCGCCGACGTCGAGGTGCCCGAAGGACCGCGCACCTGGTGCATGACCCGCAAGCCC
GGTGCCTGACGCCCGCCCCACGACCCGCAGCGCCCGACCGAAAGGAGCGCACGACCCCATGCATCTCGAG
GGCCCGGTACCTTTAAGACCAATGACTTACAAGGCAGCTGTAGATCTTAGCCACTTTTTAAAAGAAAAGG
GGGGACTGGAAGGGCTAGCTCACTCCCAACGAAGACAAGATCTGCTTTTTGCTTGTACTGGGTCTCTCTG
GTTAGACCAGATCTGAGCCTGGGAGCTCTCTGGCTAACTAGGGAACCCACTGCTTAAGCCTCAATAAAGC
TTGCCTTGAGTGCTTCAAGTAGTGTGTGCCCGTCTGTTGTGTGACTCTGGTAACTAGAGATCCCTCAGAC
CCTTTTAGTCAGTGTGGAAAATCTCTAGCAGTAGTAGTTCATGTCATCTTATTATTCAGTATTTATAACT
TGCAAAGAAATGAATATCAGAGAGTGAGAGGAACTTGTTTATTGCAGCTTATAATGGTTACAAATAAAGC
AATAGCATCACAAATTTCACAAATAAAGCATTTTTTTCACTGCATTCTAGTTGTGGTTTGTCCAAACTCA
TCAATGTATCTTATCATGTCTGGCTCTAGCTATCCCGCCCCTAACTCCGCCCATCCCGCCCCTAACTCCG
CCCAGTTCCGCCCATTCTCCGCCCCATGGCTGACTAATTTTTTTTATTTATGCAGAGGCCGAGGCCGCCT
CGGCCTCTGAGCTATTCCAGAAGTAGTGAGGAGGCTTTTTTGGAGGCCTAGGGACGTACCCAATTCGCCC
TATAGTGAGTCGTATTACGCGCGCTCACTGGCCGTCGTTTTACAACGTCGTGACTGGGAAAACCCTGGCG
TTACCCAACTTAATCGCCTTGCAGCACATCCCCCTTTCGCCAGCTGGCGTAATAGCGAAGAGGCCCGCAC
CGATCGCCCTTCCCAACAGTTGCGCAGCCTGAATGGCGAATGGG
[124 nt withheld, positions 8095-8218]
C
[91 nt withheld, positions 8220-8310]
A
[49 nt withheld, positions 8312-8360]
CCTTTGACGTTGGAGTCCACGTTCTTT
[37 nt withheld, positions 8388-8424]
ACCCTATCTCGGTCTATTCTTTTGATTTATAAGGGATTTTGCCGATTTCGGCCTATTGGTTAAAAAATGA
GCTGATTTAACAAAAATTTAACGCGAATTTTAACAAAATATTAACGCTTACAATTTAGGTGGCACTTTTC
GGGGAAATGTGCGCGGAACCCCTATTTGTTTATTTTTCTAAATACATTCAAATATGTATCCGCTCATGAG
ACAATAACCCTGATAAATGCTTCAATAATATTGAAAAAGGAAGAGTATGAGTATTCAACATTTCCGTGTC
GCCCTTATTCCCTTTTTTGCGGCATTTTGCCTTCCTGTTTTTGCTCACCCAGAAACGCTGGTGAAAGTAA
AAGATGCTGAAGATCAGTTGGGTGCACGAGTGGGTTACATCGAACTGGATCTCAACAGCGGTAAGATCCT
TGAGAGTTTTCGCCCCGAAGAACGTTTTCCAATGATGAGCACTTTTAAAGTTCTGCTATGTGGCGCGGTA
TTATCCCGTATTGACGCCGGGCAAGAGCAACTCGGTCGCCGCATACACTATTCTCAGAATGACTTGGTTG
AGTACTCACCAGTCACAGAAAAGCATCTTACGGATGGCATGACAGTAAGAGAATTATGCAGTGCTGCCAT
AACCATGAGTGATAACACTGCGGCCAACTTACTTCTGACAACGATCGGAGGACCGAAGGAGCTAACCGCT
TTTTTGCACAACATGGGGGATCATGTAACTCGCCTTGATCGTTGGGAACCGGAGCTGAATGAAGCCATAC
CAAACGACGAGCGTGACACCACGATGCCTGTAGCAATGGCAACAACGTTGCGCAAACTATTAACTGGCGA
ACTACTTACTCTAGCTTCCCGGCAACAATTAATAGACTGGATGGAGGCGGATAAAGTTGCAGGACCACTT
CTGCGCTCGGCCCTTCCGGCTGGCTGGTTTATTGCTGATAAATCTGGAGCCGGTGAGCGTGGGTCTCGCG
GTATCATTGCAGCACTGGGGCCAGATGGTAAGCCCTCCCGTATCGTAGTTATCTACACGACGGGGAGTCA
GGCAACTATGGATGAACGAAATAGACAGATCGCTGAGATAGGTGCCTCACTGATTAAGCATTGGTAACTG
TCAGACCAAGTTTACTCATATATACTTTAGATTGATTTAAAACTTCATTTTTAATTTAAAAGGATCTAGG
TGAAGATCCTTTTTGATAATCTCATGACCAAAATCCCTTAACGTGAGTTTTCGTTCCACTGAGCGTCAGA
CCCCGTAGAAAAGATCAAAGGATCTTCTTGAGATCCTTTTTTTCTGCGCGTAATCTGCTGCTTGCAAACA
AAAAAACCACCGCTACCAGCGGTGGTTTGTTTGCCGGATCAAGAGCTACCAACTCTTTTTCCGAAGGTAA
CTGGCTTCAGCAGAGCGCAGATACCAAATACTGTTCTTCTAGTGTAGCCGTAGTTAGGCCACCACTTCAA
GAACTCTGTAGCACCGCCTACATACCTCGCTCTGCTAATCCTGTTACCAGTGGCTGCTGCCAGTGGCGAT
AAGTCGTGTCTTACCGGGTTGGACTCAAGACGATAGTTACCGGATAAGGCGCAGCGGTCGGGCTGAACGG
GGGGTTCGTGCACACAGCCCAGCTTGGAGCGAACGACCTACACCGAACTGAGATACCTACAGCGTGAGCT
ATGAGAAAGCGCCACGCTTCCCGAAGGGAGAAAGGCGGACAGGTATCCGGTAAGCGGCAGGGTCGGAACA
GGAG
