>Addgene plasmid #180384 | W118-1_hRSK3(RPS6KA2) | depositor partial sequence | sequence record 350447 | RSK3(RPS6KA2)
ATGGACCTGAGCATGAAGAAGTTCGCCGTGCGCAGGTTCTTCTCTGTGTACCTGCGCAGGAAGTCGCGCT
CCAAGAGCTCCAGCCTGAGCCGGCTCGAGGAAGAAGGTGTCGTGAAGGAGATAGACATCAGCCATCATGT
GAAGGAGGGCTTTGAGAAGGCAGATCCTTCCCAGTTTGAGCTGCTGAAGGTTTTAGGACAAGGATCCTAT
GGAAAGGTGTTCCTGGTGAGGAAGGTGAAGGGGTCCGACGCTGGGCAGCTCTACGCCATGAAGGTCCTTA
AGAAAGCCACCCTAAAAGTTCGGGACCGAGTGAGATCGAAGATGGAGAGAGACATCTTGGCAGAAGTGAA
TCACCCCTTCATTGTGAAGCTTCATTATGCCTTTCAGACGGAAGGAAAGCTCTACCTGATCCTGGACTTC
CTGCGGGGAGGGGACCTCTTCACCCGGCTCTCCAAAGAGGTCATGTTCACGGAGGAGGATGTCAAGTTCT
ACCTGGCTGAGCTGGCCTTGGCTTTAGACCATCTCCACAGCCTGGGGATCATCTACAGAGATCTGAAGCC
TGAGAACATCCTCCTGGATGAAGAGGGGCACATTAAGATCACAGATTTCGGCCTGAGTAAGGAGGCCATT
GACCACGACAAGAGAGCGTACTCCTTCTGCGGGACGATCGAGTACATGGCGCCCGAGGTGGTGAACCGGC
GAGGACACACGCAGAGTGCCGACTGGTGGTCCTTCGGCGTGCTCATGTTTGAGATGCTCACGGGGTCCCT
GCCGTTCCAGGGGAAGGACAGGAAGGAGACCATGGCTCTCATCCTCAAAGCCAAGCTGGGGATGCCGCAG
TTCCTCAGTGGGGAGGCACAGAGTTTGCTGCGAGCTCTCTTCAAACGGAACCCCTGCAACCGGCTGGGTG
CTGGCATTGACGGAGTGGAGGAAATTAAGCGCCATCCCTTCTTTGTGACCATAGACTGGAACACGCTGTA
CCGGAAGGAGATCAAGCCACCGTTCAAACCAGCAGTGGGCAGGCCTGAGGACACCTTCCACTTTGACCCC
GAGTTCACAGCGCGGACGCCCACAGACTCTCCTGGCGTCCCCCCGAGTGCAAACGCTCATCACCTGTTTA
GAGGATTCAGCTTTGTGGCCTCAAGCCTGATCCAGGAGCCCTCACAGCAAGATCTGCACAAAGTCCCAGT
TCACCCAATCGTGCAGCAGTTACACGGGAACAACATCCACTTCACCGATGGCTACGAGATCAAGGAGGAC
ATCGGGGTGGGCTCCTACTCAGTGTGCAAGCGATGTGTGCATAAAGCCACAGACACCGAGTATGCCGTGA
AGATCATTGATAAGAGCAAGAGAGACCCCTCGGAAGAGATTGAGATCCTCCTGCGGTACGGCCAGCACCC
GAACATCATCACCCTCAAGGATGTCTATGATGATGGCAAGTTTGTGTACCTGGTAATGGAGCTGATGCGT
GGTGGGGAGCTCCTGGACCGCATCCTCCGGCAGAGATACTTCTCGGAGCGCGAAGCCAGTGACGTCCTGT
GCACCATCACCAAGACCATGGACTACCTCCATTCCCAGGGGGTTGTTCATCGAGACCTGAAGCCGAGTAA
CATCCTGTACAGGGATGAGTCGGGGAGCCCAGAATCCATCCGAGTCTGCGACTTCGGCTTTGCCAAGCAG
CTGCGCGCGGGGAACGGGCTGCTCATGACACCCTGCTACACGGCCAATTTCGTGGCCCCGGAGGTCCTGA
AGCGTCAAGGCTATGATGCGGCGTGTGACATCTGGAGTTTGGGGATCCTGTTGTACACCATGCTGGCAGG
ATTTACCCCTTTTGCAAATGGGCCAGACGATACCCCTGAGGAGATTCTGGCGCGGATCGGCAGTGGGAAG
TATGCCCTTTCTGGGGGAAACTGGGACTCGATATCTGACGCAGCTAAAGACGTCGTGTCCAAGATGCTCC
ACGTGGACCCTCATCAGCGCCTGACGGCGATGCAAGTGCTCAAACACCCGTGGGTGGTCAACAGAGAGTA
CCTGTCCCCAAACCAGCTCAGCCGACAGGACGTGCACCTGGTGAAGGGCGCGATGGCCGCCACCTACTTT
GCTCTAAACAGAACACCTCAGGCCCCGCGGCTGGAGCCCGTGCTGTCGTCCAACCTGGCTCAGCGCAGAG
GCATGAAGAGACTCACGTCCACGCGGTTGTAG
